>Addgene plasmid #86211 | pYPQ233 (dLbCpf1-SRDX) | addgene full sequence | sequence record 176056 | Addgene NGS Result
TCCTTGTCCTTGTCCCAGCCGCCCATGAACTGGGGGTTCTGGAAGTAGAGTTTGAACTTGTCCTTGCTGT
ACGGCTTTTGTGTCACGTAATTTCTGATTGCGTCGTAGATGTGGTCTACCTTAAGGAGTATATCGTACGC
GAGGACGAAGTCTCCGTAGAAGGACTCATCTCTGTTAGTCTCCTTCCCCTCCCCGAAAAAAGCCTTAATA
TAGTTCTCGAAACTCTTCACGCTGTCGAGCAGATCCTTCATAATGGCAACAACAGCGTCGTTCTTCTTCA
GGGACTTCTCCAAAACGAAGTCGGCGTCGAACAGTTTTTCACTTGATCCATAGACTTTATATATCTCGTC
GACCTTTTGGATGATTATCTCCTTCAACTTCTCGACGACGCTAAGATCGGCGTCAGCATACTCCTGCAAC
TGTTCCAGGCTGAAACTTCCGATCTTTTTGAAGCTTTTCCTGCGATCATCCTCGTACTTCTCCGTTACGA
CAGCCTTCTTCTTCAGGTGAATATCGTCATACTCCGCGTTCCATTTGTCTCTGATCACGTTCCATTCGCC
GAAGATATCTTTACTTATCGTTGATATGGCCGGGCCGTTTTTCACAAATATGCCGGCGCTAGAGTATTCG
TCAAAATTCTTAAACAACTTTTCCAGTTTTTTTATAGAAGAGAAAATCTCCGAATTCTTATTGAGAGTAT
TCCTGAACACCTCCAGGACTTCCTCATCCGAAGTGTAGCCCTCCCCATAGAACGAGAGTGACTCGCGGTC
TGAAAGAACCTGTTTGTAAAGAGGCTTGAACTTTGGCAGCTTCTGTTTCGTCTTTTGGTTGTAAAGGTTG
ATATACTCGTTCAATCCCTTAATCTTTTCACCGGACTCAGTCACGAACCCACCGATGATCGCATTATACA
CGTCGATACCCTCTTGAGTGAGCACGAAATTAAAAAACTCACCTTCGAAGAAGTCCTCAACGTCATAATC
GGAATTGAGGATCTTCTCCTTAATCTCCTGAACTTCGTGCTTGTCAAAAATTGCGTCAACCTTCTCAAAG
ATATCCATGTTGGAAATGTACCTAGTGAGATTCTCATTGATACACCTGAACGCAATAGAAGTGGACTTTG
CCTCCTCAGAGAACATATTTTCCCGATTATCAAAGAAGCCTGTGAATGCTGTTGTGAATCCGTTGAACGA
ATTGACCAGCGCAATCTCGTCCTTGTCATCGAGGAACTCTGGCAAAATTGTCTCAATTATATCCTTCTTG
AACAGACTTTTGTATCCTTCGTTGCCTTTAAAGGCTTTCGCGATCTCTTTCCTCAGATTGATCTCCAAAT
TTTCAAGTTCCTTATTCTCCTTTTCTGTCCTTGTTTTCTTTCTGAAGAGGGAGATGTAGTTGTTCAGATT
CTTCAATTTGATTGAGTGCAAGACATCATTGATAAAAGAGAGGTAGTATCTGTCCAACAACTTCTTCACC
CCTTTGTAGTCTTCCGCGCGCTTTTCATCTTCCACCAACAGCCGCTTATTGTCTATATTCTCTTGAGTCT
TGCCGACTGGAATCGCTTTAAACCGCAGTGTTTTGCTCAACGAATAACAGTTGGTGAATTTCTCGAGCTT
TGAAGCCGCAGGCACCCCGTGAATACCAACCTTCCGCTTCTTCTTAGGAGCCATGGTGAAGGGCGAATTC
GGAGCCTGCTTTTTTGTACAAAGTTGGCATTATAAAAAAGCATTGCTCATCAATTTGTTGCAACGAACAG
GTCACTATCAGTCAAAATAAAATCATTATTTGGGGCCCGAGCTTAAGACTGGCCGTCGTTTTACAACGTC
GTGACTGGGAAAACATCCATGCAAGCGTTAACGCGAGAGTAGGGAACTGCCAGGCATCAAATAAAACGAA
AGGCTCAGTCGGAAGACTGGGCCTTTCGTTTTATCTGTTGTTTGTCGGTGAACGCTCTCCTGAGTAGGAC
AAATCCGCCGGGAGCGGATTTGAACGTTGTGAAGCAACGGCCCGGAGGGTGGCGGGCAGGACGCCCGCCA
TAAACTGCCAGGCATCAAACTAAGCAGAAGGCCATCCTGACGGATGGCCTTTTTGCGTTTCTACAAACTC
TTCCTGGCTCGCGGTACGCGTATTAATTGCGTTGCGCTCACTGCCCGCTTTCCAGTCGGGAAACCTGTCG
TGCCAGCTGCATTAATGAATCGGCCAACGCGCGGGGAGAGGCGGTTTGCGTATTGGGCGCTCTTCCGCTT
CCTCGCTCACTGACTCGCTGCGCTCGGTCGTTCGGCTGCGGCGAGCGGTATCAGCTCACTCAAAGGCGGT
AATACGGTTATCCACAGAATCAGGGGATAACGCAGGAAAGAACATGTGAGCAAAAGGCCAGCAAAAGGCC
AGGAACCGTAAAAAGGCCGCGTTGCTGGCGTTTTTCCATAGGCTCCGCCCCCCTGACGAGCATCACAAAA
ATCGACGCTCAAGTCAGAGGTGGCGAAACCCGACAGGACTATAAAGATACCAGGCGTTTCCCCCTGGAAG
CTCCCTCGTGCGCTCTCCTGTTCCGACCCTGCCGCTTACCGGATACCTGTCCGCCTTTCTCCCTTCGGGA
AGCGTGGCGCTTTCTCATAGCTCACGCTGTAGGTATCTCAGTTCGGTGTAGGTCGTTCGCTCCAAGCTGG
GCTGTGTGCACGAACCCCCCGTTCAGCCCGACCGCTGCGCCTTATCCGGTAACTATCGTCTTGAGTCCAA
CCCGGTAAGACACGACTTATCGCCACTGGCAGCAGCCACTGGTAACAGGATTAGCAGAGCGAGGTATGTA
GGCGGTGCTACAGAGTTCTTGAAGTGGTGGCCTAACTACGGCTACACTAGAAGAACAGTATTTGGTATCT
GCGCTCTGCTGAAGCCAGTTACCTTCGGAAAAAGAGTTGGTAGCTCTTGATCCGGCAAACAAACCACCGC
TGGTAGCGGTGGTTTTTTTGTTTGCAAGCAGCAGATTACGCGCAGAAAAAAAGGATCTCAAGAAGATCCT
TTGATCTTTTCTACGGGGTCTGACGCTCAGTGGAACGACGCGTAACTCACGTTAAGGGATTTTGGTCATG
GGTGGCTCGAGGGTTATTTGCCGACTACCTTGGTGATCTCGCCTTTCACGTAGTGGACAAATTCTTCCAA
CTGATCTGCGCGCGAGGCCAAGCGATCTTCTTCTTGTCCAAGATAAGCCTGTCTAGCTTCAAGTATGACG
GGCTGATACTGGGCCGGCAGGCGCTCCATTGCCCAGTCGGCAGCGACATCCTTCGGCGCGATTTTGCCGG
TTACTGCGCTGTACCAAATGCGGGACAACGTAAGCACTACATTTCGCTCATCGCCAGCCCAGTCGGGCGG
CGAGTTCCATAGCGTTAAGGTTTCATTTAGCGCCTCAAATAGATCCTGTTCAGGAACCGGATCAAAGAGT
TCCTCCGCCGCTGGACCTACCAAGGCAACGCTATGTTCTCTTGCTTTTGTCAGCAAGATAGCCAGATCAA
TGTCGATCGTGGCTGGCTCGAAGATACCTGCAAGAATGTCATTGCGCTGCCATTCTCCAAATTGCAGTTC
GCGCTTAGCTGGATAACGCCACGGAATGATGTCGTCGTGCACAACAATGGTGACTTCTACAGCGCGGAGA
ATCTCGCTCTCTCCAGGGGAAGCCGAAGTTTCCAAAAGGTCGTTGATCAAAGCTCGCCGCGTTGTTTCAT
CAAGCCTTACGGTCACCGTAACCAGCAAATCAATATCACTGTGTGGCTTCAGGCCGCCATCCACTGCGGA
GCCGTACAAATGTACGGCCAGCAACGTCGGTTCGAGATGGCGCTCGATGACGCCAACTACCTCTGATAGT
TGAGTCGATACTTCGGCGATCACCGCTTCCCTCATAATGTTTAACTTTGTTTTAGGGCGACTGCCCTGCT
GCGTAACATCGTTGCTGCTCCATAACATCAAACATCGACCCACGGCGTAACGCGCTTGCTGCTTGGATGC
CCGAGGCATAGACTGTACCCCAAAAAAACAGTCATAACAAGCCATGAAAACCGCCACTGCGCCGTTACCA
CCGCTGCGTTCGGTCAAGGTTCTGGACCAGTTGCGTGAGCGCATACGCTACTTGCATTACAGCTTACGAA
CCGAACAGGCTTATGTCCACTGGGTTCGTGCCTTCATCCGTTTCCACGGTGTGCGTCACCCGGCAACCTT
GGGTAGCAGCGAAGTCGAGGCATTTCTGTCCTGGCTGGTCCAGAGGAGGCATGATGATATATTTTTATCT
TGTGCAATGTAACATCAGAGATTTTGAGACACGGGCCAGAGCTGCCAGGAAACAGCTATGACCATGTAAT
ACGACTCACTATAGGGGATATCAGCTGGATGGCATAGTGACTGGATATGTTGTGTTTTACAGTATTATGT
AGTCTGTTTTTTATGCAAAATCTAATTTAATATATTGATATTTATATCATTTTACGTTTCTCGTTCAACT
TTTGTATACAAAGTTGCGAATTCGCCCTTTCCGGAAGCTGTCGAGGGGGGATCAATTCCCGATCTAGTAA
CATAGATGACACCGCGCGCGATAATTTATCCTAGTTTGCGCGCTATATTTTGTTTTCTATCGCGTATTAA
ATGTATAATTGCGGGACTCTAATCATAAAAACCCATCTCATAAATAACGTCATGCATTACATGTTAATTA
TTACATGCTTAACGTAATTCAACAGAAATTATATGATAATCATCGCAAGACCGGCAACAGGATTCAATCT
TAAGAAACTTTATTGCCAAATGTTTGAACGATCGGACGTCCTAAGCGAATCCGAGTCTAAGCTCAAGATC
GAGGTCAAGAGCAAATCCGAGTCTAAGTTCAAGGTCGAGATCGAGAGCAAATCCAAGTCTGAGTTCGAGG
TCAAGATCAAGGTCGACTGAGCCAGAACCCGACCCCGATCCAGAGCCGTCTCCCTTCTTTTTCTTAGCCT
GTCCGGCCTTTTTGGTGGCAGCAGGACGCTTATGCTTTACGGATGTCTGAGCATACTCCAGCCACTCTTT
GTTGCTGATAGCGATTTTGACCTTGTCCAATTTTTCGTCTTCGGCCTTTTTGAACTGGCCGATCGCCCAC
AGGACTTTCCTGGCGATGTTATAGGCACCGTTGGCGTCTGCATTTTTTGGCAGAATCGCATTCTCTTGCG
CTTCATAGTTCCTGCTATCGTAAAAGATGCCATCAGAATTTTTAACCGGGGAGATCAAGAAATCCACGTC
GGTTCTGCCTGTAATTGAATTTCTCATCTGGAGCATCAGGCTCATCAAAGCCATGAAGGATGAGTAGAAA
GCCTTGTCAGATTGTTCGCAAAGCAGTGCTCTGATATCACCCTGTTGGTAGTTAATGCCATACTTATTAA
AGAGCTCCTTGTACGCGCTAGTCAAGCAAACTTCCTCCCAATCAAAGACGTTATTCTTCTTAGGGTTGCG
AAAAATCCTGATTCTGTTGCCGTACGAATAGAGTTTCCATTTTTTAATGTAATCCGCATCGGTCCGCGAA
AAGTTTTTGTAGTCGAGAGCAAACTCGAAAAGATCTTCCTCTGGGACGTACATAATACGATCAAAACTAG
ATATGAACTTTTTCGAATCGGCAATGGACGTGTATTTCGTCTTCAACAGGTTGACAAAACCAGTTGACGG
GTCGATCTTAGACGTAAGCCACGCCGGTATATAAAATATGAACCCATTCTGAGTACTCATCGATTTGAAG
GACTCGAATTTGTTTGTTATTTGGTAACCTTTGAGTGCGCCGCCGGTGGCACATGGGTTCGATTTCTTAT
CGACCATGTAGTTGAGCTTATCTATAAGCATCTTCTCGAACTTTTGATAGACCTGCTTCTCCACTTTAAC
TCTAGAATTCTTAAAGCCCGAGTTGAGGTCCTCAAGAGCGATCACTGCGTCATACTTCTCAACCAGCTCG
CATATCTTATGCACAACTTGAGAGATATAACCTGCTTTGAGTTCCTTGATGTTCTCGATACTTGTCCAAT
TTTGCCGCGCCTCAAATCTCTCCTTCTCCTTCTTGTCCAGCAACGAATGGTAGTCGGTCTTGATACGGAT
GCCGTTGAAATTGTTAATTATTTCGTTAAGGGAGTACTGTTCGACTATGTTCCCCTTCCCGTCCACCACC
ACAATATAGAGGAGGTTCCTCTCGCCCCGAGCAATCCCAATGACGTAAGGATTGTCGTCATGCTTCAGGA
GTACACGCACCTCTGTGTTTATCTTGAAAATATTCTTTGGGCACTTGTTGATCGCAATCGGGATGTGGAG
CTCGTACTGATCCTCGGAAAACCTCTTATCCTTGTACACGTCGTAGCTCAATGTTGTAGTCTTTTTAGGA
TTGTCCGGGTTCTTATTCGCAATTGGACTATTCGCAGGGTGGACTACAAGCTCCTCCTTCTTAAGGCTAG
CGCGCCGCATGAAGAGTTCAGCCCCTCCTGACAACCTGATTTGGCCGTGGTTATTCTCGTCGAAGAGCAG
CTTGAAATACATTGTGTGGAGATTAGGTGTCCCGTGGCTCTTATCGCTAAAGTCTTTATTATAAATCTGG
AACATGTAGAGCTTACCCTCTTCCACGAGCTTGTCCACTTCCTTCTTGCTGGCGGACTCGAATGACACCT
TGTAGCCCTGCTCTTCCACCTCTCTATAAAATCCGGCTATATCCTTGTACTTCTCGGTTTCCGAAAAGTT
GAAGTCATAGGCGTTAGACCACTTTGGGTACCGGCTAATTGAGTCTTTGAAGAAGTCGATCAGCTTGTGA
CAGTCGTTAAGATTGAACATGTCGCCCTTCTTGAACGTACCGTTCTTATAAATCTTCTGGATGTCCTCGC
TTGGGTTATAGTAGGCCATCCATTTCTTGCTGAAGAAAACCTTTGGGAGCATCTTGTTCGGACCCGGAAG
CAGCTTGTAGTTGATCTTCTCATAATTGCCATTGACATCGTCTTTGTCAATCTTCTGGAGACACTTGGCG
TACTTCTTGTCCATAATCGCCAAGTAGTATTTTGAACCATACCTCAGGATCGTAGCCCTGTAATCCGTT
Features (pLannotate 1.2.2; 12 found; start..end, strand, type, name):
   1683..1782    -  protein_bind   attL1: mutant version of attL; recombination site for the Gateway® LR reaction LR Clonase™
   1798..1834    +  CDS            lacZα (fragment): LacZα fragment of β-galactosidase; lacZ fragment
   1881..1924    -  terminator     rrnB T1 terminator: Escherichia coli rrnB; transcription terminator T1 from the E. coli rrnB gene
   2056..2083    +  terminator     rrnB T2 terminator: transcription terminator T2 from the E. coli rrnB gene
   2138..2230    -  CDS            lacI (fragment): lac repressor; lacI; The lac repressor binds to the lac operator to inhibit transcription in E. coli. This inhibition can be relieved by adding lactose or isopropyl-β-D-thiogalactopyranoside (IPTG).
   2413..3001    -  rep_origin     ori: high-copy-number ColE1/pMB1/pBR322/pUC origin of replication
   3094..3885    -  CDS            SmR: aminoglycoside adenylyltransferase (Murphy, 1985); aadA; confers resistance to spectinomycin and streptomycin
   3892..3948    -  CDS            GmR (fragment): gentamycin acetyltransferase; aacC1; confers resistance to gentamycin
   4124..4147    -  promoter       Pc promoter (fragment): intI1 (promoter lies within the coding sequence); class 1 integron promoter
   4337..4355    +  promoter       T7 promoter: promoter for bacteriophage T7 RNA polymerase
   4373..4496    -  protein_bind   attR5: mutant version of attR; recombination site for the Gateway® LR reaction LR Clonase™
   4541..4793    -  terminator     NOS terminator: nopaline synthase terminator and poly(A) signal
