[The description below was written by a language model from this plasmid's Addgene catalogue record and pLannotate feature annotations shown in this document.]
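Description:
pYPQ233 (dLbCpf1-SRDX) is a Gateway entry plasmid built on the pYPQ221 backbone and classed as a plant expression/CRISPR vector. It carries a nuclease-deactivated version of LbCpf1 (LbCas12a) from Lachnospiraceae bacterium ND2006, fused to the SRDX repression domain and flanked by nuclear localization signals at both the 5' and 3' ends. SRDX is a short EAR-motif plant repression domain. Tethered to a catalytically dead Cpf1, it turns the RNA-guided protein into a programmable transcriptional repressor that binds a target locus without cutting it. The plasmid is maintained in E. coli through a high-copy ColE1/pUC-type origin and selected with spectinomycin via the aadA (SmR) gene. Short fragments of a gentamicin resistance gene and a class 1 integron Pc promoter lie next to the marker.

The automated feature table does not annotate the dLbCpf1-SRDX coding sequence itself, which presumably occupies the large unannotated span of the 7,069 nt record. It does identify a NOS terminator/polyadenylation signal, which lies between the attL1 and attR5 recombination sites together with that unannotated span. No plant promoter is annotated or stated in the record, consistent with an entry clone whose promoter is supplied by the destination vector. The attL1/attR5 pairing is the type used in multisite Gateway LR assembly, which would let this module be combined with a separate entry clone, such as a crRNA expression cassette, in a plant binary destination vector. The specific partner plasmids are not given here. Other annotations (rrnB T1/T2 terminators, a T7 promoter, lacZα and lacI fragments) are backbone remnants. The construct is intended for Cpf1-based targeted gene repression in plants.
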