Addgene plasmid #86211: pYPQ233 (dLbCpf1-SRDX)
Purpose: Deactivated LbCpf1-SRDX repressor fusion; transcriptional repressor dCpf1 Gateway entry plasmid
Depositing lab: Yiping Qi. Depositing organization: University of Maryland, College Park. Publication: A CRISPR-Cpf1 system for efficient genome editing and transcriptional repression in plants. Tang X, Lowder LG, Zhang T, Malzahn AA, Zheng X, Voytas DF, Zhong Z, Chen Y, Ren Q, Li Q, Kirkland ER, Zhang Y, Qi Y. Nat Plants. 2017 Feb 17;3:17018. doi: 10.1038/nplants.2017.18. PubMed 28211909.
Backbone
  Vector backbone: pYPQ221
  Vector type: Plant Expression, CRISPR
Growth in bacteria
  Bacterial resistance: Spectinomycin, 50 μg/mL
  Growth temperature: 37°C
  Growth strain: DH5alpha
  Copy number: High Copy
Gene/Insert
  Gene/Insert name: LbCpf1 (alt name: LbCas12a)
  Species: Lachnospiraceae bacterium ND2006
  Tag / fusion protein: SRDX repressor; 5' and 3' NLS
Terms and licenses: Academic/Nonprofit Terms; Industry Terms: Not Available to Industry
How to cite: pYPQ233 (dLbCpf1-SRDX) was a gift from Yiping Qi (Addgene plasmid # 86211 ; http://n2t.net/addgene:86211 ; RRID:Addgene_86211)
